>Addgene plasmid #160300 | 52 pLIB_3C_C_STREP | addgene full sequence | sequence record 317211 | Addgene NGS Result
CCAAACGACGAGCGTGACACCACGATGCCTGTAGCAATGGCAACAACGTTGCGCAAACTATTAACTGGCG
AACTACTTACTCTAGCTTCCCGGCAACAATTAATAGACTGGATGGAGGCGGATAAAGTTGCAGGACCACT
TCTGCGCTCGGCCCTTCCGGCTGGCTGGTTTATTGCTGATAAATCTGGAGCCGGTGAGCGTGGGTCTCGC
GGTATCATTGCAGCACTGGGGCCAGATGGTAAGCCCTCCCGTATCGTAGTTATCTACACGACGGGGAGTC
AGGCAACTATGGATGAACGAAATAGACAGATCGCTGAGATAGGTGCCTCACTGATTAAGCATTGGTAACT
GTCAGACCAAGTTTACTCATATATACTTTAGATTGATTTAAAACTTCATTTTTAATTTAAAAGGATCTAG
GTGAAGATCCTTTTTGATAATCTCATGACCAAAATCCCTTAACGTGAGTTTTCGTTCCACTGAGCGTCAG
ACCCCGTAGAAAAGATCAAAGGATCTTCTTGAGATCCTTTTTTTCTGCGCGTAATCTGCTGCTTGCAAAC
AAAAAAACCACCGCTACCAGCGGTGGTTTGTTTGCCGGATCAAGAGCTACCAACTCTTTTTCCGAAGGTA
ACTGGCTTCAGCAGAGCGCAGATACCAAATACTATTCTTCTAGTGTAGCCGTAGTTAGGCCACCACTTCA
AGAACTCTGTAGCACCGCCTACATACCTCGCTCTGCTAATCCTGTTACCAGTGGCTGCTGCCAGTGGCGA
TAAGTCGTGTCTTACCGGGTTGGACTCAAGACGATAGTTACCGGATAAGGCGCAGCGGTCGGGCTGAACG
GGGGGTTCGTGCACACAGCCCAGCTTGGAGCGAACGACCTACACCGAACTGAGATACCTACAGCGTGAGC
TATGAGAAAGCGCCACGCTTCCCGAAGGGAGAAAGGCGGACAGGTATCCGGTAAGCGGCAGGGTCGGAAC
AGGAGAGCGCACGAGGGAGCTTCCAGGGGGAAACGCCTGGTATCTTTATAGTCCTGTCGGGTTTCGCCAC
CTCTGACTTGAGCGTCGATTTTTGTGATGCTCGTCAGGGGGGCGGAGCCTATGGAAAAACGCCAGCAACG
CGGCCTTTTTACGGTTCCTGGCCTTTTGCTGGCCTTTTGCTCACATGTTCTTTCCTGCGTTATCCCCTGA
TTCTGTGGATAACCGTATTACCGCCTTTGAGTGAGCTGATACCGCTCGCCGCAGCCGAACGACCGAGCGC
AGCGAGTCAGTGAGCGAGGAAGCGGAAGAGCGCCTGATGCGGTATTTTCTCCTTACGCATCTGTGCGGTA
TTTCACACCGCATAGACCAGCCGCGTAACCTGGCAAAATCGGTTACGGTTGAGTAATAAATGGATGCCCT
GCGTAAGCGGGTGTGGGCGGACAATAAAGTCTTAAACTGAACAAAATAGATCTAAACTATGACAATAAAG
TCTTAAACTAGACAGAATAGTTGTAAACTGAAATCAGTCCAGTTATGCTGTGAAAAAGCATACTGGACTT
TTGTTATGGCTAAAGCAAACTCTTCATTTTCTGAAGTGCAAATTGCCCGTCGTATTAAAGAGGGGCGTGG
CCAAGGGCATGGTAAAGACTATATTCGCGGCGTTGTGACAATTTACCGAACAACTCCGCGGCCGGGAAGC
CGATCTCGGCTTGAACGAATTGTTAGGTGGCGGTACTTGGGTCGATATCAAAGTGCATCACTTCTTCCCG
TATGCCCAACTTTGTATAGAGAGCCACTGCGGGATCGTCACCGTAATCTGCTTGCACGTAGATCACATAA
GCACCAAGCGCGTTGGCCTCATGCTTGAGGAGATTGATGAGCGCGGTGGCAATGCCCTGCCTCCGGTGCT
CGCCGGAGACTGCGAGATCATAGATATAGATCTCACTACGCGGCTGCTCAAACTTGGGCAGAACGTAAGC
CGCGAGAGCGCCAACAACCGCTTCTTGGTCGAAGGCAGCAAGCGCGATGAATGTCTTACTACGGAGCAAG
TTCCCGAGGTAATCGGAGTCCGGCTGATGTTGGGAGTAGGTGGCTACGTCTCCGAACTCACGACCGAAAA
GATCAAGAGCAGCCCGCATGGATTTGACTTGGTCAGGGCCGAGCCTACATGTGCGAATGATGCCCATACT
TGAGCCACCTAACTTTGTTTTAGGGCGACTGCCCTGCTGCGTAACATCGTTGCTGCTGCGTAACATCGTT
GCTGCTCCATAACATCAAACATCGACCCACGGCGTAACGCGCTTGCTGCTTGGATGCCCGAGGCATAGAC
TGTACAAAAAAACAGTCATAACAAGCCATGAAAACCGCCACTGCGCCGTTACCACCGCTGCGTTCGGTCA
AGGTTCTGGACCAGTTGCGTGAGCGCATACGCTACTTGCATTACAGTTTACGAACCGAACAGGCTTATGT
CAACTGGGTTTGTGCCTTCATCCGTTTCCACGGTGTGCGTCACCCGGCAACCTTGGGCAGCAGCGAAGTC
GAGGCATTTCTGTCCTGGCTGGCGAACGAGCGCAAGGTTTCGGTCTCCACGCATCGTCAGGCATTGGCGG
CCTTGCTGTTCTTCTACGGCAAGGTGCTGTGCACGGATCTGCCCTTGCTTCAGGAGATCGGTAGACCTCG
GCCGTCGCGGCGCTTGCCGGTGGTGCTGACCCCGGATGAAGTGGTTCGCATCCTCGGTTTTCTGGAAGGC
GAGCATCGTTTGTTCGCCCAGGACTCTAGCTATAGTTCTAGTGGTTGGCTACAGCTTTGTTTGTACTATC
AACAGGTTGAACTGCTGATCAACAGATCCTCTACGCGGCCGCGGTACCATAACTTCGTATAGCATACATT
ATACGAAGTTATCTGGTTTTACTAGTATCGATTCGCGACCTACTCCGGAATATTAATAGATCATGGAGAT
AATTAAAATGATAACCATCTCGCAAATAAATAAGTATTTTACTGTTTTCGTAACAGTTTTGTAATAAAAA
AACCTATAAATATTCCGGATTATTCATACCGTCCCACCATCGGGCGCGGATCCCGGTCCGACATATGAGC
GCGCGGAATTCAAAGGCCTACGTCGACGAGCTCACTAGTCGCGGCCGCTTTCGAATCTAGAGCCTGCAGT
CTCGACAAGCTTGGAAGCGGATCTGGATCTGGAAGCAGCGCCAGCGCTCTGGAAGTTCTGTTCCAGGGGC
CCGGTAGCTGGAGTCATCCCCAATTTGAGAAAGGTGGAGGTTCCGGAGGTGGATCGGGAGGTTCGGCGTG
GAGCCACCCGCAGTTCGAAAAATAATAAGTCGAGAAGTACTAGAGGATCATAATCAGCCATACCACATTT
GTAGAGGTTTTACTTGCTTTAAAAAACCTCCCACACCTCCCCCTGAACCTGAAACATAAAATGAATGCAA
TTGTTGTTGTTAACTTGTTTATTGCAGCTTATAATGGTTACAAATAAAGCAATAGCATCACAAATTTCAC
AAATAAAGCATTTTTTTCACTGCATTCTAGTTGTGGTTTGTCCAAACTCATCAATGTATCTTATCATGTC
TGGATCTGATCACTGCTTGAGCCTAGAAGATCCGGCTGCTAACAAAGCCCGAAAGGAAGCTGAGTTGGCT
GCTGCCACCGCTGAGCAATAACTATCATAACCCCTAGGAGATCCGAACCAGATAAGTGAAATCTAGTTCC
AAACTATTTTGTCATTTTTAATTTTCGTATTAGCTTACGACGCTACACCCAGTTCCCATCTATTTTGTCA
CTCTTCCCTAAATAATCCTTAAAAACTCCATTTCCACCCCTCCCAGTTCCCAACTATTTTGTCCGCCCAC
AGCGGGGCATTTTTCTTCCTGTTATGTTTTTAATCAAACATCCTGCCAACTCCATGTGACAAACCGTCAT
CTTCGGCTACTTTTTCTCTGTCACAGAATGAAAATTTTTCTGTCATCTCTTCGTTATTAATGTTTGTAAT
TGACTGAATATCAACGCTTATTTGCAGCCTGAATGGCGAATGGG
[124 nt withheld, positions 4035-4158]
C
[91 nt withheld, positions 4160-4250]
A
[49 nt withheld, positions 4252-4300]
CCTTTGACGTTGGAGTCCACGTTCTT
[37 nt withheld, positions 4327-4363]
ACCCTATCTCGGTCTATTCTTTTGATTTATAAGGGATTTTGCCGATTTCGGCCTATTGGTTAAAAAATGA
GCTGATTTAACAAAAATTTAACGCGAATTTTAACAAAATATTAACGCTTACAATTTAGGTGGCACTTTTC
GGGGAAATGTGCGCGGAACCCCTATTTGTTTATTTTTCTAAATACATTCAAATATGTATCCGCTCATGAG
ACAATAACCCTGATAAATGCTTCAATAATATTGAAAAAGGAAGAGTATGAGTATTCAACATTTCCGTGTC
GCCCTTATTCCCTTTTTTGCGGCATTTTGCCTTCCTGTTTTTGCTCACCCAGAAACGCTGGTGAAAGTAA
AAGATGCTGAAGATCAGTTGGGTGCACGAGTGGGTTACATCGAACTGGATCTCAACAGCGGTAAGATCCT
TGAGAGTTTTCGCCCCGAAGAACGTTTTCCAATGATGAGCACTTTTAAAGTTCTGCTATGTGGCGCGGTA
TTATCCCGTATTGACGCCGGGCAAGAGCAACTCGGTCGCCGCATACACTATTCTCAGAATGACTTGGTTG
AGTACTCACCAGTCACAGAAAAGCATCTTACGGATGGCATGACAGTAAGAGAATTATGCAGTGCTGCCAT
AACCATGAGTGATAACACTGCGGCCAACTTACTTCTGACAACGATCGGAGGACCGAAGGAGCTAACCGCT
TTTTTGCACAACATGGGGGATCATGTAACTCGCCTTGATCGTTGGGAACCGGAGCTGAATGAAGCCATA
Features (pLannotate 1.2.2; 18 found; start..end, strand, type, name):
    519..1107    +  rep_origin     ori: high-copy-number ColE1/pMB1/pBR322/pUC origin of replication
   1293..1344    -  misc_feature   bom (fragment): basis of mobility region from pBR322
   1412..1636    -  mobile_element Tn7R: mini-Tn7 element (right end of the Tn7 transposon) Tn7
   1703..2236    -  CDS            GmR: gentamycin acetyltransferase; aacC1; confers resistance to gentamycin
   2425..2453    -  promoter       Pc promoter: intI1 (promoter lies within the coding sequence); class 1 integron promoter
   2431..2793    -  CDS            YPR2_ECOLX (fragment): Protein predicted: Swiss-Prot protein existence level 4. From Escherichia coli.
   2793..2820    -  rep_origin     R6K γ ori (fragment): γ replication origin from E. coli plasmid R6K; requires the R6K initiator protein pi for replication
   2849..2882    +  protein_bind   loxP: Cre-mediated recombination occurs in the 8-bp core sequence (GCATACAT). Cre recombinase
   2930..3021    +  promoter       polyhedrin promoter: polh from Autographa californica; promoter for the baculovirus polyhedrin gene
   3289..3311    +  CDS            Strep-Tag II (fragment): peptide that binds Strep-Tactin®, an engineered form of streptavidin
   3336..3419    +  CDS            large T antigen (fragment): large T antigen from SV40 (simian virus 40)
   3442..3576    +  polyA_signal   SV40 poly(A) signal: SV40 polyadenylation signal
   3605..3654    +  CDS            SET1 (fragment): solubility-enhancement tag derived from T7 phage gene 10B
   3686..3851    -  mobile_element Tn7L: mini-Tn7 element (left end of the Tn7 transposon) Tn7
   4014..4030    +  CDS            lacZα (fragment): LacZα fragment of β-galactosidase; lacZ fragment
   4035..4489    +  rep_origin     f1 ori (sequence partly withheld): f1 bacteriophage origin of replication; arrow indicates direction of (+) strand synthesis
   4515..4619    +  promoter       AmpR promoter: bla
   4620..348     +  CDS            AmpR (across the origin): β-lactamase; bla; confers resistance to ampicillin, carbenicillin, and related antibiotics
