[The description below was written by a language model from this plasmid's Addgene catalogue record and pLannotate feature annotations shown in this document.]
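Description:
52 pLIB_3C_C_STREP is an empty insect-cell expression backbone from the InteBac vector suite, built on pLIB and intended for producing recombinant proteins through the baculovirus system. It is a 5,132 nt high-copy plasmid maintained in E. coli via a ColE1/pUC-type origin and ampicillin resistance (bla with its own promoter), and it also carries an f1 phage origin. According to the record, the multiple cloning site was altered for full compatibility across the InteBac series, and genes of interest are inserted by Gibson assembly.

The expression cassette is driven by the baculovirus polyhedrin promoter, a very late viral promoter that gives strong expression in infected insect cells, and is terminated by an SV40 polyadenylation signal. An open reading frame cloned here is fused at its C-terminus to a 3C protease cleavage site followed by a 2xStrepII tag, allowing affinity capture on Strep-Tactin resin and subsequent tag removal by 3C protease. The automated annotation detects only a partial Strep-Tag II match and does not mark the 3C site, so those details rest on the catalogue description.

The cassette, together with a gentamicin acetyltransferase gene driven by the Pc integron promoter, lies between the Tn7R and Tn7L mini-Tn7 ends. This arrangement permits Tn7 transposition into a baculoviral bacmid in a suitable E. coli host, with gentamicin selecting for the transposed segment. A loxP site just upstream of the polyhedrin promoter could in principle support Cre-mediated fusion with other vectors, though the record does not state such a use. Several other short hits (R6K γ ori, lacZα, SET1, large T antigen, bom) are fragments, probably backbone remnants or incidental matches.
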