Addgene plasmid #160300: 52 pLIB_3C_C_STREP
Purpose: (Empty Backbone) C-term 3C cleavable 2xStrepII tag for insect cell expression
Depositing lab: John Weir. Depositing organization: Friedrich Miescher Laboratory. Publication: InteBac - An integrated bacterial and baculovirus expression vector suite. Altmannova V, Blaha A, Astrinidis S, Reichle H, Weir JR. Protein Sci. 2020 Sep 21. doi: 10.1002/pro.3957. PubMed 32955754.
Backbone
  Vector backbone: pLIB
  Modifications to backbone: MCS altered for full compatibility within InteBac, C-terminal 3C-cleavable 2xStrepII tag added
  Vector type: Insect Expression
  Promoter: polyhydrin
  Selectable markers: Gentamicin
  Tag / fusion protein: 2xStrepII (C terminal on backbone)
Growth in bacteria
  Bacterial resistance: Ampicillin, 100 μg/mL
  Growth temperature: 37°C
  Growth strain: DH5alpha
  Copy number: High Copy
Gene/Insert
  Cloning method: Gibson Cloning
Terms and licenses: Academic/Nonprofit Terms; Industry Terms: Not Available to Industry
How to cite: 52 pLIB_3C_C_STREP was a gift from John Weir (Addgene plasmid # 160300 ; http://n2t.net/addgene:160300 ; RRID:Addgene_160300)
